LOCUS       Exported 8477 bp ds-DNA circular SYN 12-MAY-2021
DEFINITION  Expresses LshCas13a for bacterial expression and contains backbone
            for spacer cloning.
ACCESSION   .
VERSION     .
KEYWORDS    pC018 - LshCas13a from Leptotrichia shahii
SOURCE      synthetic DNA construct
  ORGANISM  synthetic DNA construct
REFERENCE   1 (bases 1 to 8477)
  AUTHORS   Abudayyeh OO, Gootenberg JS, Essletzbichler P, Han S, Joung J,
            Belanto JJ, Verdine V, Cox DBT, Kellner MJ, Regev A, Lander ES,
            Voytas DF, Ting AY, Zhang F
  TITLE     RNA targeting with CRISPR-Cas13.
  JOURNAL   Nature. 2017 Oct 4. doi: 10.1038/nature24049.
  PUBMED    28976959
REFERENCE   2 (bases 1 to 8477)
  AUTHORS   .
  TITLE     Direct Submission
  JOURNAL   Exported May 12, 2021 from SnapGene Server 1.1.58
            http://www.snapgene.com
FEATURES             Location/Qualifiers
     source          1..8477
                     /organism="synthetic DNA construct"
                     /mol_type="other DNA"
     promoter        complement(196..230)
                     /label=J23119 promoter
                     /note="bacterial promoter (Registry of Standard Biological
                     Parts BBa_J23119)"
     promoter        complement(4415..4444)
                     /label=lac promoter
                     /note="promoter for the E. coli lac operon"
     rep_origin      4482..5027
                     /direction=RIGHT
                     /label=p15A ori
                     /note="Plasmids containing the medium-copy-number p15A
                     origin of replication can be propagated in E. coli cells
                     that contain a second plasmid with the ColE1 origin. "
     primer_bind     4928..4947
                     /label=pBR322ori-F
                     /note="pBR322 origin, forward primer"
     primer_bind     5144..5161
                     /label=L4440
                     /note="L4440 vector, forward primer"
     promoter        5553..5655
                     /label=cat promoter
                     /note="promoter of the E. coli cat gene encoding
                     chloramphenicol acetyltransferase"
     CDS             5656..6315
                     /codon_start=1
                     /gene="cat"
                     /product="chloramphenicol acetyltransferase"
                     /label=CmR
                     /note="confers resistance to chloramphenicol"
                     /translation="MEKKITGYTTVDISQWHRKEHFEAFQSVAQCTYNQTVQLDITAFL
                     KTVKKNKHKFYPAFIHILARLMNAHPEFRMAMKDGELVIWDSVHPCYTVFHEQTETFSS
                     LWSEYHDDFRQFLHIYSQDVACYGENLAYFPKGFIENMFFVSANPWVSFTSFDLNVANM
                     DNFFAPVFTMGKYYTQGDKVLMPLAIQVHHAVCDGFHVGRMLNELQQYCDEWQGGA"
     primer_bind     complement(5722..5741)
                     /label=CAT-R
                     /note="Chloramphenicol resistance gene, reverse primer"
     CDS             complement(7349..62)
                     /codon_start=1
                     /gene="tet"
                     /product="tetracycline efflux protein"
                     /label=TcR
                     /note="confers resistance to tetracycline"
                     /translation="MKSNNALIVILGTVTLDAVGIGLVMPVLPGLLRDIVHSDSIASHY
                     GVLLALYALMQFLCAPVLGALSDRFGRRPVLLASLLGATIDYAIMATTPVLWILYAGRI
                     VAGITGATGAVAGAYIADITDGEDRARHFGLMSACFGVGMVAGPVAGGLLGAISLHAPF
                     LAAAVLNGLNLLLGCFLMQESHKGERRPMPLRAFNPVSSFRWARGMTIVAALMTVFFIM
                     QLVGQVPAALWVIFGEDRFRWSATMIGLSLAVFGILHALAQAFVTGPATKRFGEKQAII
                     AGMAADALGYVLLAFATRGWMAFPIMILLASGGIGMPALQAMLSRQVDDDHQGQLQGSL
                     AALTSLTSIIGPLIVTAIYAASASTWNGLAWIVGAALYLVCLPALRRGAWSRATST"
     primer_bind     8168..8187
                     /label=pBRrevBam
                     /note="pBR322 vectors, tet region, downstream of BamHI,
                     reverse primer"
ORIGIN
        1 atgcctacag catccagggt gacggtgccg aggatgacga tgagcgcatt gttagatttc
       61 atacacggtg cctgactgcg ttagcaattt aactgtgata aactaccgca ttaaagcttg
      121 ttttagtccc cttcgatatt ggggtggcga gacgaatctc cgtctccgtt ttagtcccct
      181 tcgatattgg ggtgggctag cactatacct aggactgagc tagctgtcaa tcacagggta
      241 tcgttagtat tctcgatttt ggtcagcagt tcaatgatca gattcttaat gtagtcactg
      301 ttgtaggact ccagttccag gacgctcact ttcttgggct tcatcaggcg ctccagaata
      361 tcattgttgc cgatcagttt gaatttcttt ttcagctcat cgtagtccag attcacgtcc
      421 tttttaaaga cttcgaacac gctggcataa gttgaattgt tgtagcgtgt gctatatgac
      481 agcaggttgc tcacccgatc gatctgctca gcaatactgt agtcggcaaa tggatttctc
      541 acgatgtaga aatgggagat atagttccga atgctctcat tttcaggctt gttgatctcg
      601 gaattttcgc tcaggtcgat tccaaacccg tagcaaatct tctcgaactt cttgtaggac
      661 tcttcatcaa agaacttgta gtaggctgtg gtagtgtaaa agccgtcgct tccattgcgc
      721 tttgggtatg ccctgctgat cccggtgtta tagcctgaca gcttaatgat gcccagctcc
      781 ctcagtccat tcacgatata gtgcatatcc ctttcgaatc ttgccatctg aatagccagc
      841 ttccagttga tgtcaatcag gtaggactcg attttgttca gatagttgaa ctcgaccaga
      901 tctcgaatct ttttgtactc agacacgcgg ttatagtcct tttcgaagga tttgtagttc
      961 ttattctgga tgttctttgc aaagaaatcg tcgttctcct tcagcttttt gatgtacttc
     1021 tccttgtatt cctttgagta gccgttcagt ttatcgttca gattcttcag aatagcgtcg
     1081 atctcactga ttttgttctt tctgatgttc tttccatcga tattaaacag gaatttagca
     1141 tcggccatct tgatgtcgtt gctaatcagg ccgtagatct tgtcaaagtt aggatttccg
     1201 atgttcagga acagattctt tttgtagata tacagctcgt tcttccgttc cttgggatag
     1261 tagatctcct ggaacttgtt ctcattttca gactccatat cctcaatcag attgtcgatt
     1321 tccttcttgt actttttcag aaagtcactg ttgaaaatga tcctgcacag gattttagac
     1381 ttgatctcct gatctttgtc cttgatatac tgatccacct ttttcttcag gtccttcttg
     1441 ttgatgttag acagctttct ctgttcatcc tgcaggatgt tggatttctt gtcgatctcg
     1501 aacttggttt catcgtcgaa gatgacaatc ttctccagtt tcttttccag cacatcacag
     1561 ccgttgatat cgtctttaaa ctcggtcaga atgttgttct tgatgtcctc gtagtagttg
     1621 ttgaagattt ctttcttagt ctggatcttg aagtcgtcga aatccttttc gatctctttc
     1681 atcttctgaa tgaactcttc caggttcaga ttccagttct ctgtgatgca ttcgttccgc
     1741 agggtattca gctgcataat ctcatccagg atgtcaatga tattctggta ttctgaggtg
     1801 ttcagccaca cgctggtggc gaagaatctg tttcggatct tattaatcac ggcattactg
     1861 ttcagcagtg caaagataga aatgatgtac tcgaaatcgt cgttgatgac aatggttttg
     1921 tcgctggttt tcacggtgat ccactcataa gtcttgttat cgttgatgtc cttaatctgt
     1981 ttcttgattt cctggatgtt catcttgaag tctgaaaagt cgaacagctc ttcgtagttt
     2041 ttgcgcagat atccaatgta gcactcgatc actttcttct gatatttctt gattgccttg
     2101 ttgttcccct tactggcaga aatctgtgcg ttcttgtagt agttctcgat gatgttctca
     2161 tcgatttcgt caatgttgcc cagggttttc ttcagttcct gcaggaagat attcttggac
     2221 tcgttctctt ccagatcgtc ctccaggatc agtttcttat acagctcctt attgacgtag
     2281 atcagagcgt tcagcacaat tttttcagtc tcgattgtgt caaaaggctc attcttggga
     2341 ttgttgcggt acaggttcag gatttcgggc agcactttgc tgaagctggg cagatacttg
     2401 atatcgttgt tgttctcttc agagatcttg atgtcattga tctttgtgat gatgtttttc
     2461 ttgtccttaa agaccacgtc caggttcaga gctttgctca cctcttcatc ggagatcttc
     2521 agattctgaa tgatgttgat cactttgttg taatcgtcct gagtcccctg caggtccctc
     2581 tctttggaaa tggcatgcag gatgcggttc ctttcattag tgccgatctt tgtaaacttt
     2641 cgaatgaagt tgtttgtgat gttgttcttg ttatcgatga aatccaggtc gcggatgatc
     2701 ttgatcttac tattcaggat tttcttatcc agcacatagt tcttctcccg gtcgcctcca
     2761 aagaaatcga tgttctcgtc gttgttgatg ttttctcggg aaaagatctt gttcagctcc
     2821 atatttgtgc tggcaaagaa ggtgatcagt tccaggtcca gctcttcctt ggcgtgcagg
     2881 cggctgaaat cgtcagtatt cactgtggtc atatcgatgt cgttatgcct cagcttcccc
     2941 aggtacataa tgtgctccag tgtatactgt ttcactctct tcagaatttt ctctgacagg
     3001 atactttcat tcagaatctt ttcgatctcg atcttctcca ttttcttcag tctgaccttc
     3061 tgctcgttca ccaggatttt ttcaattctg cccttcaggt atctgtagat gatcttatac
     3121 agctccttct cttcatcaga tttcttggaa aatttcttgc tgtcgaagtt caccttgtaa
     3181 tgcttcttaa agattccgaa gatctcggta tcacagttcc ctttcttcag ttccttctcc
     3241 agtttcttaa tcagctcgtc gatcttgaac tcagccagga tcttctcaat cttttccttg
     3301 atagagttgt tcttaatgtt ctcgacaaag aacttcacga tcttatcctt cttgttttct
     3361 ctctcgattt taaacttttc gtgcttgtcc agcagcacat aggacttgat gtatgtccga
     3421 tttctccgct tctccaggaa ctcgttattg actttcttca ctttctcaat gcgctttgtg
     3481 atgttccaaa attccagctc cttgatcacg aaatcggcaa tgtcctcgac ggtcagatcc
     3541 acattgatgt tcagaatctt ttccaccagc attttcttat ttttactttt ctttttgtcc
     3601 ccgccgacgt tcaggtaaaa cttcacgaag cccaggatct ccagattaga cttgatcttc
     3661 tcccggattt ccatgaagtt ggtcaggatc acgtcaatct tatcgtcttt cagcagcttc
     3721 tccctcaggt gctcttcgta gtatctattt tcaaacacct tttctgtctc gttttcgatg
     3781 atcttctcga tgatcttata caggctcata ttgatgttct tgaagatctc gtagatgctc
     3841 ttctttgtct ccagttcatc gttttcaatg atgcgcagaa tgatggagca gtcgttcagg
     3901 gtcttattag tgtactcatc ccggatgtca atttcgatct cttcctcgtt ctcctgtcgc
     3961 ttgatctcga tctttttatc gtccttagta atgccctgcc tgatggcctc gtcaatgatc
     4021 tttttctttg tgatccccag tgctttcagc ttctcgctct tgccgtaggc ctcgatatac
     4081 agcaccactt cctctgtctc caggaagtcg tcgttattct caattctaat gatcccttct
     4141 ttgcccttca gtttgaacag gatatttcct gcatgaaatt tcctagtgaa ctccttcaga
     4201 atattatcgt ttttcttgta gttgatgtac tttctgatga acttgttgtt gtcgatcttc
     4261 tctttgttgt tgttttcgtt gatgttcaga atgtacttgt tcccgtcata attccgcttg
     4321 actttcacct ttcgcttgat cttgaagtct ttcttatctc gcacctcgta ccaccgcttg
     4381 tgtccgaaca ggttccccat ggataagacc tcctaacata cgagccggaa gcataaagtg
     4441 taaatctaga aatattttat ctgattaata agatgatctt cttgagatcg ttttggtctg
     4501 cgcgtaatct cttgctctga aaacgaaaaa accgccttgc agggcggttt ttcgaaggtt
     4561 ctctgagcta ccaactcttt gaaccgaggt aactggcttg gaggagcgca gtcaccaaaa
     4621 cttgtccttt cagtttagcc ttaaccggcg catgacttca agactaactc ctctaaatca
     4681 attaccagtg gctgctgcca gtggtgcttt tgcatgtctt tccgggttgg actcaagacg
     4741 atagttaccg gataaggcgc agcggtcgga ctgaacgggg ggttcgtgca tacagtccag
     4801 cttggagcga actgcctacc cggaactgag tgtcaggcgt ggaatgagac aaacgcggcc
     4861 ataacagcgg aatgacaccg gtaaaccgaa aggcaggaac aggagagcgc acgagggagc
     4921 cgccaggggg aaacgcctgg tatctttata gtcctgtcgg gtttcgccac cactgatttg
     4981 agcgtcagat ttcgtgatgc ttgtcagggg ggcggagcct atggaaaaac ggctttgccg
     5041 cggccctctc acttccctgt taagtatctt cctggcatct tccaggaaat ctccgccccg
     5101 ttcgtaagcc atttccgctc gccgcagtcg aacgaccgag cgtagcgagt cagtgagcga
     5161 ggaagcggaa tatatcctgt atcacatatt ctgctgacgc accggtgcag ccttttttct
     5221 cctgccacat gaagcacttc actgacaccc tcatcagtgc caacatagta agccagtata
     5281 cactccgcta gcgctgatgt ccggcggtgc ttttgccgtt acgcaccacc ccgtcagtag
     5341 ctgaacagga gggacagctg atagaaacag aagccactgg agcacctcaa aaacaccatc
     5401 atacactaaa tcagtaagtt ggcagcatca cccgacgcac tttgcgccga ataaatacct
     5461 gtgacggaag atcacttcgc agaataaata aatcctggtg tccctgttga taccgggaag
     5521 ccctgggcca acttttggcg aaaatgacac gttgatcggc acgtaagagg ttccaacttt
     5581 caccataatg aaataagatc actaccgggc gtattttttg agttatcgag attttcagga
     5641 gctaaggaag ctaaaatgga gaaaaaaatc actggatata ccaccgttga tatatcccaa
     5701 tggcatcgta aagaacattt tgaggcattt cagtcagttg ctcaatgtac ctataaccag
     5761 accgttcagc tggatattac ggccttttta aagaccgtaa agaaaaataa gcacaagttt
     5821 tatccggcct ttattcacat tcttgcccgc ctgatgaatg ctcatccgga attccgtatg
     5881 gcaatgaaag acggtgagct ggtgatatgg gatagtgttc acccttgtta caccgttttc
     5941 catgagcaaa ctgaaacgtt ttcatcgctc tggagtgaat accacgacga tttccggcag
     6001 tttctacaca tatattcgca agatgtggcg tgttacggtg aaaacctggc ctatttccct
     6061 aaagggttta ttgagaatat gtttttcgtg tcagccaatc cctgggtgag tttcaccagt
     6121 tttgatttaa acgtggccaa tatggacaac ttcttcgccc ccgttttcac catgggcaaa
     6181 tattatacgc aaggcgacaa ggtgctgatg ccgctggcga ttcaggttca tcatgccgtt
     6241 tgtgatggct tccatgtcgg cagaatgctt aatgaattac aacagtactg cgatgagtgg
     6301 cagggcgggg cgtaattttt ttaaggcagt tattggtgcc cttaaacgcc tggttgctac
     6361 gcctgaataa gtgataataa gcggatgaat ggcagaaatt cgaaagcaaa ttcgacccgg
     6421 tcgtcggttc agggcagggt cgttaaatag ccgcttatgt ctattgctgg tttaccggtt
     6481 tattgactac cggaagcagt gtgaccgtgt gcttctcaaa tgcctgaggc cagtttgctc
     6541 aggctctccc cgtggaggta ataattgacg atatgatcat ttattctgcc tcccagagcc
     6601 tgataaaaac ggttagcgct tcgttaatac agatgtaggt gttccacagg gtagccagca
     6661 gcatcctgcg atgcagatcc ggaacataat ggtgcagggc gcttgtttcg gcgtgggtat
     6721 ggtggcaggc cccgtggccg ggggactgtt gggcgctgcc ggcacctgtc ctacgagttg
     6781 catgataaag aagacagtca taagtgcggc gacgatagtc atgccccgcg cccaccggaa
     6841 ggagctaccg gcagcggtgc ggactgttgt aactcagaat aagaaatgag gccgctcatg
     6901 gcgttgactc tcagtcatag tatcgtggta tcaccggttg gttccactct ctgttgcggg
     6961 caacttcagc agcacgtagg ggacttccgc gtttccagac tttacgaaac acggaaaccg
     7021 aagaccattc atgttgttgc tcaggtcgca gacgttttgc agcagcagtc gcttcacgtt
     7081 cgctcgcgta tcggtgattc attctgctaa ccagtaaggc aaccccgcca gcctagccgg
     7141 gtcctcaacg acaggagcac gatcatgcgc acccgtggcc aggacccaac gctgcccgag
     7201 atgcgccgcg tgcggctgct ggagatggcg gacgcgatgg atatgttctg ccaagggttg
     7261 gtttgcgcat tcacagttct ccgcaagaat tgattggctc caattcttgg agtggtgaat
     7321 ccgttagcga ggtgccgccg gcttccattc aggtcgaggt ggcccggctc catgcaccgc
     7381 gacgcaacgc ggggaggcag acaaggtata gggcggcgcc tacaatccat gccaacccgt
     7441 tccatgtgct cgccgaggcg gcataaatcg ccgtgacgat cagcggtcca atgatcgaag
     7501 ttaggctggt aagagccgcg agcgatcctt gaagctgtcc ctgatggtcg tcatctacct
     7561 gcctggacag catggcctgc aacgcgggca tcccgatgcc gccggaagcg agaagaatca
     7621 taatggggaa ggccatccag cctcgcgtcg cgaacgccag caagacgtag cccagcgcgt
     7681 cggccgccat gccggcgata atggcctgct tctcgccgaa acgtttggtg gcgggaccag
     7741 tgacgaaggc ttgagcgagg gcgtgcaaga ttccgaatac cgcaagcgac aggccgatca
     7801 tcgtcgcgct ccagcgaaag cggtcctcgc cgaaaatgac ccagagcgct gccggcacct
     7861 gtcctacgag ttgcatgata aagaagacag tcataagtgc ggcgacgata gtcatgcccc
     7921 gcgcccaccg gaaggagctg actgggttga aggctctcaa gggcatcggt cgacgctctc
     7981 ccttatgcga ctcctgcatt aggaagcagc ccagtagtag gttgaggccg ttgagcaccg
     8041 ccgccgcaag gaatggtgca tgcaaggaga tggcgcccaa cagtcccccg gccacggggc
     8101 ctgccaccat acccacgccg aaacaagcgc tcatgagccc gaagtggcga gcccgatctt
     8161 ccccatcggt gatgtcggcg atataggcgc cagcaaccgc acctgtggcg ccggtgatgc
     8221 cggccacgat gcgtccggcg tagaggatcc acaggacggg tgtggtcgcc atgatcgcgt
     8281 agtcgatagt ggctccaagt agcgaagcga gcaggactgg gcggcggcca aagcggtcgg
     8341 acagtgctcc gagaacgggt gcgcatagaa attgcatcaa cgcatatagc gctagcagca
     8401 cgccatagtg actggcgatg ctgtcggaat ggacgatatc ccgcaagagg cccggcagta
     8461 ccggcataac caagcct
//
