[The description below was written by a language model from this plasmid's Addgene catalogue record and the feature table of its GenBank file.]
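Description:
pC018 is a bacterial expression plasmid built on the pACYC184 backbone that carries the Cas13a gene from Leptotrichia shahii (LshCas13a) together with a guide RNA expression cassette designed to accept user-cloned spacers. It replicates in E. coli from the p15A origin, which gives a low-to-medium copy number and is compatible with ColE1-type plasmids, so it can be maintained alongside a second plasmid such as a target or reporter construct. Selection is with chloramphenicol, through the cat gene driven by its native promoter. The feature table also annotates a tetracycline efflux (TcR) coding sequence inherited from pACYC184, but the catalogue lists only chloramphenicol as the resistance marker, and the record does not say whether tetracycline resistance is functional.

The roughly 4.3 kb insert accounts for about half of the approximately 8.5 kb plasmid, yet the Cas13a coding sequence and the guide array (direct repeat and spacer cloning site) are not themselves annotated in the feature table. Two promoters flank the unannotated region on the reverse strand: a lac promoter and the strong constitutive synthetic J23119 promoter. Their positions suggest that the lac promoter sits upstream of the Cas13a gene and J23119 drives the guide RNA, though the record does not explicitly assign either one. Cas13a is an RNA-guided, RNA-targeting CRISPR effector, so inserting a spacer yields a single plasmid that supplies both the nuclease and its crRNA. The construct is intended for programmable RNA targeting or interference experiments in bacteria, in the context of work characterising Cas13 orthologues.
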