Addgene plasmid #91908: pC018 - LshCas13a from Leptotrichia shahii
Purpose: Expresses LshCas13a for bacterial expression and contains backbone for spacer cloning
Depositing lab: Feng Zhang. Depositing organization: Broad Institute. Publication: RNA targeting with CRISPR-Cas13. Abudayyeh OO, Gootenberg JS, Essletzbichler P, Han S, Joung J, Belanto JJ, Verdine V, Cox DBT, Kellner MJ, Regev A, Lander ES, Voytas DF, Ting AY, Zhang F. Nature. 2017 Oct 4. doi: 10.1038/nature24049. PubMed 28976959.
Backbone
  Vector backbone: pACYC184
  Backbone size w/o insert (bp): 4197
  Total vector size (bp): 8478
  Vector type: Bacterial Expression
Growth in bacteria
  Bacterial resistance: Chloramphenicol, 25 μg/mL
  Growth temperature: 37°C
  Growth strain: NEB Stable
  Copy number: Low Copy
Gene/Insert
  Gene/Insert name: LshCas13a and guide expression cassette
  Species: Leptotrichia shahii
  Insert size (bp): 4281
Terms and licenses: Academic/Nonprofit Terms; Industry Terms: Not Available to Industry
How to cite: pC018 - LshCas13a from Leptotrichia shahii was a gift from Feng Zhang (Addgene plasmid # 91908 ; http://n2t.net/addgene:91908 ; RRID:Addgene_91908)
